>Addgene plasmid #159300 | pCMV-AAVS1-TALEN-R | depositor full sequence | sequence record 307768 | pCMV-AAVS1-TALEN-R sequence 7520 bps
GACGGATCGGGAGATCTCCCGATCCCCTATGGTCGACTCTCAGTACAATCTGCTCTGATGCCGCATAGTT
AAGCCAGTATCTGCTCCCTGCTTGTGTGTTGGAGGTCGCTGAGTAGTGCGCGAGCAAAATTTAAGCTACA
ACAAGGCAAGGCTTGACCGACAATTGCATGAAGAATCTGCTTAGGGTTAGGCGTTTTGCGCTGCTTCGCG
ATGTACGGGCCAGATATACGCGTTGACATTGATTATTGACTAGTTATTAATAGTAATCAATTACGGGGTC
ATTAGTTCATAGCCCATATATGGAGTTCCGCGTTACATAACTTACGGTAAATGGCCCGCCTGGCTGACCG
CCCAACGACCCCCGCCCATTGACGTCAATAATGACGTATGTTCCCATAGTAACGCCAATAGGGACTTTCC
ATTGACGTCAATGGGTGGACTATTTACGGTAAACTGCCCACTTGGCAGTACATCAAGTGTATCATATGCC
AAGTACGCCCCCTATTGACGTCAATGACGGTAAATGGCCCGCCTGGCATTATGCCCAGTACATGACCTTA
TGGGACTTTCCTACTTGGCAGTACATCTACGTATTAGTCATCGCTATTACCATGGTGATGCGGTTTTGGC
AGTACATCAATGGGCGTGGATAGCGGTTTGACTCACGGGGATTTCCAAGTCTCCACCCCATTGACGTCAA
TGGGAGTTTGTTTTGGCACCAAAATCAACGGGACTTTCCAAAATGTCGTAACAACTCCGCCCCATTGACG
CAAATGGGCGGTAGGCGTGTACGGTGGGAGGTCTATATAAGCAGAGCTCTCTGGCTAACTAGAGAACCCA
CTGCTTACTGGCTTATCGAAATTAATACGACTCACTATAGGGAGACCCAAGCTTCCACCATGGACTACAA
GGACCACGACGGCGATTACAAGGATCACGATATCGACTATAAGGACGACGATGACAAGATGGCCCCCAAG
AAAAAGCGGAAAGTGGGCATCCACCGGGGGGTACCAATGGTGGACCTGCGGACCCTGGGCTACAGCCAGC
AGCAGCAAGAGAAGATCAAGCCCAAAGTGCGGAGCACCGTGGCCCAGCACCACGAAGCCCTCGTGGGCCA
CGGCTTTACCCACGCCCACATCGTGGCCCTGAGCCAGCATCCTGCCGCCCTGGGAACAGTGGCCGTGAAG
TACCAGGACATGATCGCCGCCCTGCCCGAGGCCACACACGAGGCCATTGTGGGAGTGGGCAAGCAGTGGT
CCGGCGCCAGAGCCCTGGAAGCCCTGCTGACAGTGGCCGGCGAGCTGAGAGGACCCCCCCTGCAGCTGGA
TACCGGCCAGCTGCTGAAGATCGCCAAGCGGGGAGGCGTGACCGCCGTGGAAGCTGTGCACGCTTGGCGG
AACGCCCTGACAGGCGCCCCTCTGAACCTGACCCCCGACCAGGTGGTGGCCATTGCCAGCAACGGCGGAG
GCAAGCAGGCCCTGGAAACCGTGCAGAGACTGCTGCCCGTGCTGTGCCAGGACCACGGCCTGACACCTGA
GCAGGTCGTGGCTATCGCCTCCAATGGCGGCGGAAAACAGGCTCTGGAAACAGTCCAGCGGCTGCTCCCT
GTCCTGTGTCAGGCCCATGGACTGACCCCAGATCAGGTCGTCGCAATCGCTAGCAATGGTGGCGGGAAGC
AGGCACTTGAGACAGTGCAACGGCTCCTGCCAGTGCTGTGTCAAGCTCACGGGCTGACCCCTGCACAGGT
GGTCGCTATCGCAAGCCACGATGGCGGCAAACAAGCCCTTGAGACTGTCCAGCGCCTGTTGCCAGTCTTG
TGCCAGGATCATGGGCTGACTCCCGATCAAGTGGTTGCTATTGCCTCTAATGGGGGAGGAAAGCAAGCAC
TCGAAACTGTGCAACGCCTGCTGCCTGTCCTCTGCCAAGATCACGGACTCACACCCGATCAGGTTGTGGC
AATAGCCAACAACAATGGGGGGAAACAGGCCTTGGAGACTGTTCAGAGGCTCTTGCCCGTGCTCTGTCAG
GCACATGGCCTCACGCCTGACCAAGTGGTGGCAATCGCTTCCAACGGGGGTGGCAAGCAAGCTCTTGAAA
CAGTTCAAAGGCTGTTGCCGGTTCTGTGCCAAGCACACGGCCTCACTCCAGCCCAGGTTGTCGCCATTGC
TTCTCACGACGGGGGAAAGCAGGCTCTCGAAACCGTTCAACGATTGCTTCCCGTTCTCTGTCAAGACCAT
GGGTTGACACCAGACCAAGTCGTGGCCATAGCAAGCAATATCGGGGGCAAACAAGCACTGGAAACGGTCC
AAAGACTCCTCCCGGTGCTTTGTCAAGATCATGGCCTTACCCCCGAGCAAGTTGTCGCAATTGCCAGCCA
TGATGGTGGAAAACAGGCCCTCGAAACGGTGCAAAGGCTTCTCCCAGTTCTCTGCCAAGCTCATGGTCTT
ACGCCGGATCAAGTCGTCGCTATAGCATCCCATGACGGGGGGAAGCAAGCCTTGGAAACGGTGCAGCGGT
TGCTGCCGGTGTTGTGTCAGGCACACGGATTGACACCAGCACAGGTTGTGGCTATTGCATCCAACATCGG
CGGGAAGCAAGCTCTGGAAACCGTGCAACGGCTTTTGCCAGTCCTTTGCCAAGACCATGGACTTACTCCG
GACCAGGTCGTGGCAATTGCTTCTAATATTGGCGGAAAGCAGGCCCTTGAAACTGTTCAGCGGCTGCTTC
CGGTGCTTTGCCAGGATCACGGGTTGACCCCGGAACAGGTTGTGGCCATAGCTTCCAATGGCGGAGGGAA
ACAAGCCCTCGAAACAGTCCAGAGATTGCTCCCAGTGTTGTGCCAAGCCCATGGGCTCACACCTGATCAA
GTTGTCGCTATCGCCTCACACGACGGTGGCAAACAGGCATTGGAGACAGTCCAACGTCTGCTTCCAGTTC
TGTGCCAGGCTCACGGACTTACCCCAGCCCAAGTTGTTGCAATCGCATCCCACGATGGGGGCAAGCAGGC
ATTGGAAACTGTGCAACGATTGCTCCCTGTGCTTTGTCAGGACCACGGGCTCACACCCGAACAAGTCGTT
GCAATTGCTAGTAATGGCGGAGGCAGACCCGCCCTGGAATCCATTGTGGCCCAGCTGAGCAGACCCGACC
CAGCCCTGGCCGCCCTGACCAACGATCATCTGGTGGCCCTGGCCTGCCTGGGCGGCAGACCTGCTCTGGA
CGCCGTGAAGAAGGGCCTGCCTCACGCCCCTGCCCTGATCAAGCGGACCAACAGAAGAATCCCCGAGCGG
ACCAGCCACCGGGTGGCCGGATCCCAGCTGGTCAAGAGCGAGCTGGAAGAGAAGAAGTCCGAGCTGCGGC
ACAAGCTGAAATACGTGCCCCACGAGTACATCGAGCTGATCGAGATCGCCCGGAACAGCACCCAGGACAG
AATCCTGGAAATGAAGGTCATGGAATTCTTCATGAAGGTGTACGGCTACCGGGGCAAGCACCTGGGCGGC
TCCAGAAAGCCCGACGGCGCCATCTACACCGTGGGCAGCCCCATCGACTACGGCGTGATCGTGGACACCA
AGGCCTACAGCGGCGGCTACAACCTGCCCATCGGACAGGCCGACGAGATGCAGAGATACGTGAAAGAGAA
CCAGACCCGGAACAAGCACATCAACCCCAACGAGTGGTGGAAGGTGTACCCCAGCAGCGTGACCGAGTTC
AAGTTCCTGTTCGTGTCCGGCCACTTCAAGGGCAACTACAAAGCCCAGCTGACCCGGCTGAACAGAAAGA
CCAACTGCAACGGCGCCGTGCTGAGCGTGGAAGAACTGCTGATCGGCGGCGAGATGATCAAGGCCGGCAC
CCTGACCCTGGAAGAAGTGCGGCGGAAGTTCAACAACGGCGAGATCAACTTCTGAGCGGCCGCCTCGAGC
ATGCATCTAGAGGGCCCTATTCTATAGTGTCACCTAAATGCTAGAGCTCGCTGATCAGCCTCGACTGTGC
CTTCTAGTTGCCAGCCATCTGTTGTTTGCCCCTCCCCCGTGCCTTCCTTGACCCTGGAAGGTGCCACTCC
CACTGTCCTTTCCTAATAAAATGAGGAAATTGCATCGCATTGTCTGAGTAGGTGTCATTCTATTCTGGGG
GGTGGGGTGGGGCAGGACAGCAAGGGGGAGGATTGGGAAGACAATAGCAGGCATGCTGGGGATGCGGTGG
GCTCTATGGCTTCTGAGGCGGAAAGAACCAGCTGGGGCTCTAGGGGGTATCCCC
[124 nt withheld, positions 4255-4378]
C
[32 nt withheld, positions 4380-4411]
CA
[57 nt withheld, positions 4414-4470]
A
[49 nt withheld, positions 4472-4520]
CCTTTGACGTTGGAGTCCACGTTCTTT
[37 nt withheld, positions 4548-4584]
ACCCTATCTCGGTCTATTCTTTTGATTTATAAGGGATTTTGGGGATTTCGGCCTATTGGTTAAAAAATGA
GCTGATTTAACAAAAATTTAACGCGAATTAATTCTGTGGAATGTGTGTCAGTTAGGGTGTGGAAAGTCCC
CAGGCTCCCCAGGCAGGCAGAAGTATGCAAAGCATGCATCTCAATTAGTCAGCAACCAGGTGTGGAAAGT
CCCCAGGCTCCCCAGCAGGCAGAAGTATGCAAAGCATGCATCTCAATTAGTCAGCAACCATAGTCCCGCC
CCTAACTCCGCCCATCCCGCCCCTAACTCCGCCCAGTTCCGCCCATTCTCCGCCCCATGGCTGACTAATT
TTTTTTATTTATGCAGAGGCCGAGGCCGCCTCTGCCTCTGAGCTATTCCAGAAGTAGTGAGGAGGCTTTT
TTGGAGGCCTAGGCTTTTGCAAAAAGCTCCCCGAAATGACCGACCAAGCGACGCCCAACCTGCCATCACG
AGATTTCGATTCCACCGCCGCCTTCTATGAAAGGTTGGGCTTCGGAATCGTTTTCCGGGACGCCGGCTGG
ATGATCCTCCAGCGCGGGGATCTCATGCTGGAGTTCTTCGCCCACCCCAACTTGTTTATTGCAGCTTATA
ATGGTTACAAATAAAGCAATAGCATCACAAATTTCACAAATAAAGCATTTTTTTCACTGCATTCTAGTTG
TGGTTTGTCCAAACTCATCAATGTATCTTATCATGTCTGTATACCGTCGACCTCTAGCTAGAGCTTGGCG
TAATCATGGTCATAGCTGTTTCCTGTGTGAAATTGTTATCCGCTCACAATTCCACACAACATACGAGCCG
GAAGCATAAAGTGTAAAGCCTGGGGTGCCTAATGAGTGAGCTAACTCACATTAATTGCGTTGCGCTCACT
GCCCGCTTTCCAGTCGGGAAACCTGTCGTGCCAGCTGCATTAATGAATCGGCCAACGCGCGGGGAGAGGC
GGTTTGCGTATTGGGCGCTCTTCCGCTTCCTCGCTCACTGACTCGCTGCGCTCGGTCGTTCGGCTGCGGC
GAGCGGTATCAGCTCACTCAAAGGCGGTAATACGGTTATCCACAGAATCAGGGGATAACGCAGGAAAGAA
CATGTGAGCAAAAGGCCAGCAAAAGGCCAGGAACCGTAAAAAGGCCGCGTTGCTGGCGTTTTTCCATAGG
CTCCGCCCCCCTGACGAGCATCACAAAAATCGACGCTCAAGTCAGAGGTGGCGAAACCCGACAGGACTAT
AAAGATACCAGGCGTTTCCCCCTGGAAGCTCCCTCGTGCGCTCTCCTGTTCCGACCCTGCCGCTTACCGG
ATACCTGTCCGCCTTTCTCCCTTCGGGAAGCGTGGCGCTTTCTCAATGCTCACGCTGTAGGTATCTCAGT
TCGGTGTAGGTCGTTCGCTCCAAGCTGGGCTGTGTGCACGAACCCCCCGTTCAGCCCGACCGCTGCGCCT
TATCCGGTAACTATCGTCTTGAGTCCAACCCGGTAAGACACGACTTATCGCCACTGGCAGCAGCCACTGG
TAACAGGATTAGCAGAGCGAGGTATGTAGGCGGTGCTACAGAGTTCTTGAAGTGGTGGCCTAACTACGGC
TACACTAGAAGGACAGTATTTGGTATCTGCGCTCTGCTGAAGCCAGTTACCTTCGGAAAAAGAGTTGGTA
GCTCTTGATCCGGCAAACAAACCACCGCTGGTAGCGGTGGTTTTTTTGTTTGCAAGCAGCAGATTACGCG
CAGAAAAAAAGGATCTCAAGAAGATCCTTTGATCTTTTCTACGGGGTCTGACGCTCAGTGGAACGAAAAC
TCACGTTAAGGGATTTTGGTCATGAGATTATCAAAAAGGATCTTCACCTAGATCCTTTTAAATTAAAAAT
GAAGTTTTAAATCAATCTAAAGTATATATGAGTAAACTTGGTCTGACAGTTACCAATGCTTAATCAGTGA
GGCACCTATCTCAGCGATCTGTCTATTTCGTTCATCCATAGTTGCCTGACTCCCCGTCGTGTAGATAACT
ACGATACGGGAGGGCTTACCATCTGGCCCCAGTGCTGCAATGATACCGCGAGACCCACGCTCACCGGCTC
CAGATTTATCAGCAATAAACCAGCCAGCCGGAAGGGCCGAGCGCAGAAGTGGTCCTGCAACTTTATCCGC
CTCCATCCAGTCTATTAATTGTTGCCGGGAAGCTAGAGTAAGTAGTTCGCCAGTTAATAGTTTGCGCAAC
GTTGTTGCCATTGCTACAGGCATCGTGGTGTCACGCTCGTCGTTTGGTATGGCTTCATTCAGCTCCGGTT
CCCAACGATCAAGGCGAGTTACATGATCCCCCATGTTGTGCAAAAAAGCGGTTAGCTCCTTCGGTCCTCC
GATCGTTGTCAGAAGTAAGTTGGCCGCAGTGTTATCACTCATGGTTATGGCAGCACTGCATAATTCTCTT
ACTGTCATGCCATCCGTAAGATGCTTTTCTGTGACTGGTGAGTACTCAACCAAGTCATTCTGAGAATAGT
GTATGCGGCGACCGAGTTGCTCTTGCCCGGCGTCAATACGGGATAATACCGCGCCACATAGCAGAACTTT
AAAAGTGCTCATCATTGGAAAACGTTCTTCGGGGCGAAAACTCTCAAGGATCTTACCGCTGTTGAGATCC
AGTTCGATGTAACCCACTCGTGCACCCAACTGATCTTCAGCATCTTTTACTTTCACCAGCGTTTCTGGGT
GAGCAAAAACAGGAAGGCAAAATGCCGCAAAAAAGGGAATAAGGGCGACACGGAAATGTTGAATACTCAT
ACTCTTCCTTTTTCAATATTATTGAAGCATTTATCAGGGTTATTGTCTCATGAGCGGATACATATTTGAA
TGTATTTAGAAAAATAAACAAATAGGGGTTCCGCGCACATTTCCCCGAAAAGTGCCACCTGACGTC
Features (pLannotate 1.2.2; 23 found; start..end, strand, type, name):
     36..80      -  misc_feature   bom (fragment): basis of mobility region from pBR322
    235..614     +  enhancer       CMV enhancer: human cytomegalovirus immediate early enhancer
    615..818     +  promoter       CMV promoter: human cytomegalovirus (CMV) immediate early promoter
    814..847     +  LTR            5' LTR (truncated) (fragment): truncated 5' long terminal repeat (LTR) from HIV-1
    863..881     +  promoter       T7 promoter: promoter for bacteriophage T7 RNA polymerase
    951..968     +  CDS            FLAG (fragment): FLAG® epitope tag, followed by an enterokinase cleavage site
   1020..1529    +  CDS            avrBs3 (fragment): AVRB3_XANEU - Experimental evidence at protein level: Swiss-Prot protein existence level 1. Avirulence protein. Acts as a transcription factor in C.annuum plants. In susceptible plants lacking the Bs3 resistance gene induces expression of a number of genes, including genes homologous to a family of auxin-induced genes, alpha-expansin genes, pectate lyase, anthocyanidin glucoside rhamnosyl transferase and at least one transcription factor, UPA20. Their expression leads to plant hypertrophy in mesophyll cells, probably mainly mediated by UPA20 (PubMed:17962565). In resistant plants induces the h
   3120..3326    +  CDS            avrBs3 (fragment): AVRB3_XANEU - Experimental evidence at protein level: Swiss-Prot protein existence level 1. Avirulence protein. Acts as a transcription factor in C.annuum plants. In susceptible plants lacking the Bs3 resistance gene induces expression of a number of genes, including genes homologous to a family of auxin-induced genes, alpha-expansin genes, pectate lyase, anthocyanidin glucoside rhamnosyl transferase and at least one transcription factor, UPA20. Their expression leads to plant hypertrophy in mesophyll cells, probably mainly mediated by UPA20 (PubMed:17962565). In resistant plants induces the h
   3315..3902    +  CDS            fokIR (fragment): T2F1_PLAOK - Also known as rfoKI. Experimental evidence at protein level: Swiss-Prot protein existence level 1. Recognizes the double-stranded sequence 5'-GGATG-3'/3'-CATCC- 5' and cleaves respectively 14 bases after G-1 and 13 bases before C-1. From Planomicrobium okeanokoites (Planococcus okeanokoites) (Flavobacterium okeanokoites).
   3941..3959    -  promoter       SP6 promoter: promoter for bacteriophage SP6 RNA polymerase
   3985..4209    +  polyA_signal   bGH poly(A) signal: bovine growth hormone polyadenylation signal
   4213..4234    +  promoter       SV40 promoter (fragment): SV40 enhancer and early promoter
   4255..4683    +  rep_origin     f1 ori (sequence partly withheld): f1 bacteriophage origin of replication; arrow indicates direction of (+) strand synthesis
   4697..5027    +  promoter       SV40 promoter: SV40 enhancer and early promoter
   5040..5198    +  CDS            ble (fragment): BLE_KLEPN - Experimental evidence at protein level: Swiss-Prot protein existence level 1. Binding protein with a strong affinity to the bleomycin family of antibiotics. Binds to CL990; an antimitotic-antibiotic compound. From Klebsiella pneumoniae.
   5193..5314    +  polyA_signal   SV40 poly(A) signal: SV40 polyadenylation signal
   5387..5403    -  protein_bind   lac operator: The lac repressor binds to the lac operator to inhibit transcription in E. coli. This inhibition can be relieved by adding lactose or isopropyl-β-D-thiogalactopyranoside (IPTG). lac repressor encoded by lacI
   5411..5441    -  promoter       lac promoter: promoter for the E. coli lac operon
   5456..5477    -  protein_bind   CAP binding site: CAP binding activates transcription in the presence of cAMP. E. coli catabolite activator protein
   5490..5582    -  CDS            lacI (fragment): lac repressor; lacI; The lac repressor binds to the lac operator to inhibit transcription in E. coli. This inhibition can be relieved by adding lactose or isopropyl-β-D-thiogalactopyranoside (IPTG).
   5765..6353    -  rep_origin     ori: high-copy-number ColE1/pMB1/pBR322/pUC origin of replication
   6524..7384    -  CDS            AmpR: β-lactamase; bla; confers resistance to ampicillin, carbenicillin, and related antibiotics
   7385..7489    -  promoter       AmpR promoter: bla
