>Addgene plasmid #159300 | pCMV-AAVS1-TALEN-R | addgene full sequence | sequence record 311596 | Addgene NGS Result
GACATTGATTATTGACTAGTTATTAATAGTAATCAATTACGGGGTCATTAGTTCATAGCCCATATATGGA
GTTCCGCGTTACATAACTTACGGTAAATGGCCCGCCTGGCTGACCGCCCAACGACCCCCGCCCATTGACG
TCAATAATGACGTATGTTCCCATAGTAACGCCAATAGGGACTTTCCATTGACGTCAATGGGTGGAGTATT
TACGGTAAACTGCCCACTTGGCAGTACATCAAGTGTATCATATGCCAAGTACGCCCCCTATTGACGTCAA
TGACGGTAAATGGCCCGCCTGGCATTATGCCCAGTACATGACCTTATGGGACTTTCCTACTTGGCAGTAC
ATCTACGTATTAGTCATCGCTATTACCATGGTGATGCGGTTTTGGCAGTACATCAATGGGCGTGGATAGC
GGTTTGACTCACGGGGATTTCCAAGTCTCCACCCCATTGACGTCAATGGGAGTTTGTTTTGGCACCAAAA
TCAACGGGACTTTCCAAAATGTCGTAACAACTCCGCCCCATTGACGCAAATGGGCGGTAGGCGTGTACGG
TGGGAGGTCTATATAAGCAGAGCTCTCTGGCTAACTAGAGAACCCACTGCTTACTGGCTTATCGAAATTA
ATACGACTCACTATAGGGAGACCCAAGCTTCCACCATGGACTACAAGGACCACGACGGCGATTACAAGGA
TCACGATATCGACTATAAGGACGACGATGACAAGATGGCCCCCAAGAAAAAGCGGAAAGTGGGCATCCAC
CGGGGGGTACCAATGGTGGACCTGCGGACCCTGGGCTACAGCCAGCAGCAGCAAGAGAAGATCAAGCCCA
AAGTGCGGAGCACCGTGGCCCAGCACCACGAAGCCCTCGTGGGCCACGGCTTTACCCACGCCCACATCGT
GGCCCTGAGCCAGCATCCTGCCGCCCTGGGAACAGTGGCCGTGAAGTACCAGGACATGATCGCCGCCCTG
CCCGAGGCCACACACGAGGCCATTGTGGGAGTGGGCAAGCAGTGGTCCGGCGCCAGAGCCCTGGAAGCCC
TGCTGACAGTGGCCGGCGAGCTGAGAGGACCCCCCCTGCAGCTGGATACCGGCCAGCTGCTGAAGATCGC
CAAGCGGGGAGGCGTGACCGCCGTGGAAGCTGTGCACGCTTGGCGGAACGCCCTGACAGGCGCCCCTCTG
AACCTGACCCCCGACCAGGTGGTGGCCATTGCCAGCAACGGCGGAGGCAAGCAGGCCCTGGAAACCGTGC
AGAGACTGCTGCCCGTGCTGTGCCAGGACCACGGCCTGACACCTGAGCAGGTCGTGGCTATCGCCTCCAA
TGGCGGCGGAAAACAGGCTCTGGAAACAGTCCAGCGGCTGCTCCCTGTCCTGTGTCAGGCCCATGGACTG
ACCCCAGATCAGGTCGTCGCAATCGCTAGCAATGGTGGCGGGAAGCAGGCACTTGAGACAGTGCAACGGC
TCCTGCCAGTGCTGTGTCAAGCTCACGGGCTGACCCCTGCACAGGTGGTCGCTATCGCAAGCCACGATGG
CGGCAAACAAGCCCTTGAGACTGTCCAGCGCCTGTTGCCAGTCTTGTGCCAGGATCATGGGCTGACTCCC
GATCAAGTGGTTGCTATTGCCTCTAATGGGGGAGGAAAGCAAGCACTCGAAACTGTGCAACGCCTGCTGC
CTGTCCTCTGCCAAGATCACGGACTCACACCCGATCAGGTTGTGGCAATAGCCAACAACAATGGGGGGAA
ACAGGCCTTGGAGACTGTTCAGAGGCTCTTGCCCGTGCTCTGTCAGGCACATGGCCTCACGCCTGACCAA
GTGGTGGCAATCGCTTCCAACGGGGGTGGCAAGCAAGCTCTTGAAACAGTTCAAAGGCTGTTGCCGGTTC
TGTGCCAAGCACACGGCCTCACTCCAGCCCAGGTTGTCGCCATTGCTTCTCACGACGGGGGAAAGCAGGC
TCTCGAAACCGTTCAACGATTGCTTCCCGTTCTCTGTCAAGACCATGGGTTGACACCAGACCAAGTCGTG
GCCATAGCAAGCAATATCGGGGGCAAACAAGCACTGGAAACGGTCCAAAGACTCCTCCCGGTGCTTTGTC
AAGATCATGGCCTTACCCCCGAGCAAGTTGTCGCAATTGCCAGCCATGATGGTGGAAAACAGGCCCTCGA
AACGGTGCAAAGGCTTCTCCCAGTTCTCTGCCAAGCTCATGGTCTTACGCCGGATCAAGTCGTCGCTATA
GCATCCCATGACGGGGGGAAGCAAGCCTTGGAAACGGTGCAGCGGTTGCTGCCGGTGTTGTGTCAGGCAC
ACGGATTGACACCAGCACAGGTTGTGGCTATTGCATCCAACATCGGCGGGAAGCAAGCTCTGGAAACCGT
GCAACGGCTTTTGCCAGTCCTTTGCCAAGACCATGGACTTACTCCGGACCAGGTCGTGGCAATTGCTTCT
AATATTGGCGGAAAGCAGGCCCTTGAAACTGTTCAGCGGCTGCTTCCGGTGCTTTGCCAGGATCACGGGT
TGACCCCGGAACAGGTTGTGGCCATAGCTTCCAATGGCGGAGGGAAACAAGCCCTCGAAACAGTCCAGAG
ATTGCTCCCAGTGTTGTGCCAAGCCCATGGGCTCACACCTGATCAAGTTGTCGCTATCGCCTCACACGAC
GGTGGCAAACAGGCATTGGAGACAGTCCAACGTCTGCTTCCAGTTCTGTGCCAGGCTCACGGACTTACCC
CAGCCCAAGTTGTTGCAATCGCATCCCACGATGGGGGCAAGCAGGCATTGGAAACTGTGCAACGATTGCT
CCCTGTGCTTTGTCAGGACCACGGGCTCACACCCGAACAAGTCGTTGCAATTGCTAGTAATGGCGGAGGC
AGACCCGCCCTGGAATCCATTGTGGCCCAGCTGAGCAGACCCGACCCAGCCCTGGCCGCCCTGACCAACG
ATCATCTGGTGGCCCTGGCCTGCCTGGGCGGCAGACCTGCTCTGGACGCCGTGAAGAAGGGCCTGCCTCA
CGCCCCTGCCCTGATCAAGCGGACCAACAGAAGAATCCCCGAGCGGACCAGCCACCGGGTGGCCGGATCC
CAGCTGGTCAAGAGCGAGCTGGAAGAGAAGAAGTCCGAGCTGCGGCACAAGCTGAAATACGTGCCCCACG
AGTACATCGAGCTGATCGAGATCGCCCGGAACAGCACCCAGGACAGAATCCTGGAAATGAAGGTCATGGA
ATTCTTCATGAAGGTGTACGGCTACCGGGGCAAGCACCTGGGCGGCTCCAGAAAGCCCGACGGCGCCATC
TACACCGTGGGCAGCCCCATCGACTACGGCGTGATCGTGGACACCAAGGCCTACAGCGGCGGCTACAACC
TGCCCATCGGACAGGCCGACGAGATGCAGAGATACGTGAAAGAGAACCAGACCCGGAACAAGCACATCAA
CCCCAACGAGTGGTGGAAGGTGTACCCCAGCAGCGTGACCGAGTTCAAGTTCCTGTTCGTGTCCGGCCAC
TTCAAGGGCAACTACAAAGCCCAGCTGACCCGGCTGAACAGAAAGACCAACTGCAACGGCGCCGTGCTGA
GCGTGGAAGAACTGCTGATCGGCGGCGAGATGATCAAGGCCGGCACCCTGACCCTGGAAGAAGTGCGGCG
GAAGTTCAACAACGGCGAGATCAACTTCTGAGCGGCCGCCTCGAGCATGCATCTAGAGGGCCCTATTCTA
TAGTGTCACCTAAATGCTAGAGCTCGCTGATCAGCCTCGACTGTGCCTTCTAGTTGCCAGCCATCTGTTG
TTTGCCCCTCCCCCGTGCCTTCCTTGACCCTGGAAGGTGCCACTCCCACTGTCCTTTCCTAATAAAATGA
GGAAATTGCATCGCATTGTCTGAGTAGGTGTCATTCTATTCTGGGGGGTGGGGTGGGGCAGGACAGCAAG
GGGGAGGATTGGGAAGACAATAGCAGGCATGCTGGGGATGCGGTGGGCTCTATGGCTTCTGAGGCGGAAA
GAACCAGCTGGGGCTCTAGGGGGTATCCCC
[124 nt withheld, positions 4021-4144]
C
[91 nt withheld, positions 4146-4236]
A
[49 nt withheld, positions 4238-4286]
CCTTTGACGTTGGAGTCCACGTTCTTT
[37 nt withheld, positions 4314-4350]
ACCCTATCTCGGTCTATTCTTTTGATTTATAAGGGATTTTGCCGATTTCGGCCTATTGGTTAAAAAATGA
GCTGATTTAACAAAAATTTAACGCGAATTAATTCTGTGGAATGTGTGTCAGTTAGGGTGTGGAAAGTCCC
CAGGCTCCCCAGCAGGCAGAAGTATGCAAAGCATGCATCTCAATTAGTCAGCAACCAGGTGTGGAAAGTC
CCCAGGCTCCCCAGCAGGCAGAAGTATGCAAAGCATGCATCTCAATTAGTCAGCAACCATAGTCCCGCCC
CTAACTCCGCCCATCCCGCCCCTAACTCCGCCCAGTTCCGCCCATTCTCCGCCCCATGGCTGACTAATTT
TTTTTATTTATGCAGAGGCCGAGGCCGCCTCTGCCTCTGAGCTATTCCAGAAGTAGTGAGGAGGCTTTTT
TGGAGGCCTAGGCTTTTGCAAAAAGCTCCCCGAAATGACCGACCAAGCGACGCCCAACCTGCCATCACGA
GATTTCGATTCCACCGCCGCCTTCTATGAAAGGTTGGGCTTCGGAATCGTTTTCCGGGACGCCGGCTGGA
TGATCCTCCAGCGCGGGGATCTCATGCTGGAGTTCTTCGCCCACCCCAACTTGTTTATTGCAGCTTATAA
TGGTTACAAATAAAGCAATAGCATCACAAATTTCACAAATAAAGCATTTTTTTCACTGCATTCTAGTTGT
GGTTTGTCCAAACTCATCAATGTATCTTATCATGTCTGTATACCGTCGACCTCTAGCTAGAGCTTGGCGT
AATCATGGTCATAGCTGTTTCCTGTGTGAAATTGTTATCCGCTCACAATTCCACACAACATACGAGCCGG
AAGCATAAAGTGTAAAGCCTGGGGTGCCTAATGAGTGAGCTAACTCACATTAATTGCGTTGCGCTCACTG
CCCGCTTTCCAGTCGGGAAACCTGTCGTGCCAGCTGCATTAATGAATCGGCCAACGCGCGGGGAGAGGCG
GTTTGCGTATTGGGCGCTCTTCCGCTTCCTCGCTCACTGACTCGCTGCGCTCGGTCGTTCGGCTGCGGCG
AGCGGTATCAGCTCACTCAAAGGCGGTAATACGGTTATCCACAGAATCAGGGGATAACGCAGGAAAGAAC
ATGTGAGCAAAAGGCCAGCAAAAGGCCAGGAACCGTAAAAAGGCCGCGTTGCTGGCGTTTTTCCATAGGC
TCCGCCCCCCTGACGAGCATCACAAAAATCGACGCTCAAGTCAGAGGTGGCGAAACCCGACAGGACTATA
AAGATACCAGGCGTTTCCCCCTGGAAGCTCCCTCGTGCGCTCTCCTGTTCCGACCCTGCCGCTTACCGGA
TACCTGTCCGCCTTTCTCCCTTCGGGAAGCGTGGCGCTTTCTCATAGCTCACGCTGTAGGTATCTCAGTT
CGGTGTAGGTCGTTCGCTCCAAGCTGGGCTGTGTGCACGAACCCCCCGTTCAGCCCGACCGCTGCGCCTT
ATCCGGTAACTATCGTCTTGAGTCCAACCCGGTAAGACACGACTTATCGCCACTGGCAGCAGCCACTGGT
AACAGGATTAGCAGAGCGAGGTATGTAGGCGGTGCTACAGAGTTCTTGAAGTGGTGGCCTAACTACGGCT
ACACTAGAAGAACAGTATTTGGTATCTGCGCTCTGCTGAAGCCAGTTACCTTCGGAAAAAGAGTTGGTAG
CTCTTGATCCGGCAAACAAACCACCGCTGGTAGCGGTGGTTTTTTTGTTTGCAAGCAGCAGATTACGCGC
AGAAAAAAAGGATCTCAAGAAGATCCTTTGATCTTTTCTACGGGGTCTGACGCTCAGTGGAACGAAAACT
CACGTTAAGGGATTTTGGTCATGAGATTATCAAAAAGGATCTTCACCTAGATCCTTTTAAATTAAAAATG
AAGTTTTAAATCAATCTAAAGTATATATGAGTAAACTTGGTCTGACAGTTACCAATGCTTAATCAGTGAG
GCACCTATCTCAGCGATCTGTCTATTTCGTTCATCCATAGTTGCCTGACTCCCCGTCGTGTAGATAACTA
CGATACGGGAGGGCTTACCATCTGGCCCCAGTGCTGCAATGATACCGCGAGACCCACGCTCACCGGCTCC
AGATTTATCAGCAATAAACCAGCCAGCCGGAAGGGCCGAGCGCAGAAGTGGTCCTGCAACTTTATCCGCC
TCCATCCAGTCTATTAATTGTTGCCGGGAAGCTAGAGTAAGTAGTTCGCCAGTTAATAGTTTGCGCAACG
TTGTTGCCATTGCTACAGGCATCGTGGTGTCACGCTCGTCGTTTGGTATGGCTTCATTCAGCTCCGGTTC
CCAACGATCAAGGCGAGTTACATGATCCCCCATGTTGTGCAAAAAAGCGGTTAGCTCCTTCGGTCCTCCG
ATCGTTGTCAGAAGTAAGTTGGCCGCAGTGTTATCACTCATGGTTATGGCAGCACTGCATAATTCTCTTA
CTGTCATGCCATCCGTAAGATGCTTTTCTGTGACTGGTGAGTACTCAACCAAGTCATTCTGAGAATAGTG
TATGCGGCGACCGAGTTGCTCTTGCCCGGCGTCAATACGGGATAATACCGCGCCACATAGCAGAACTTTA
AAAGTGCTCATCATTGGAAAACGTTCTTCGGGGCGAAAACTCTCAAGGATCTTACCGCTGTTGAGATCCA
GTTCGATGTAACCCACTCGTGCACCCAACTGATCTTCAGCATCTTTTACTTTCACCAGCGTTTCTGGGTG
AGCAAAAACAGGAAGGCAAAATGCCGCAAAAAAGGGAATAAGGGCGACACGGAAATGTTGAATACTCATA
CTCTTCCTTTTTCAATATTATTGAAGCATTTATCAGGGTTATTGTCTCATGAGCGGATACATATTTGAAT
GTATTTAGAAAAATAAACAAATAGGGGTTCCGCGCACATTTCCCCGAAAAGTGCCACCTGACGTCGACGG
ATCGGGAGATCTCCCGATCCCCTATGGTGCACTCTCAGTACAATCTGCTCTGATGCCGCATAGTTAAGCC
AGTATCTGCTCCCTGCTTGTGTGTTGGAGGTCGCTGAGTAGTGCGCGAGCAAAATTTAAGCTACAACAAG
GCAAGGCTTGACCGACAATTGCATGAAGAATCTGCTTAGGGTTAGGCGTTTTGCGCTGCTTCGCGATGTA
CGGGCCAGATATACGCGTT
Features (pLannotate 1.2.2; 23 found; start..end, strand, type, name):
      1..380     +  enhancer       CMV enhancer: human cytomegalovirus immediate early enhancer
    381..584     +  promoter       CMV promoter: human cytomegalovirus (CMV) immediate early promoter
    580..613     +  LTR            5' LTR (truncated) (fragment): truncated 5' long terminal repeat (LTR) from HIV-1
    629..647     +  promoter       T7 promoter: promoter for bacteriophage T7 RNA polymerase
    717..734     +  CDS            FLAG (fragment): FLAG® epitope tag, followed by an enterokinase cleavage site
    786..1295    +  CDS            avrBs3 (fragment): AVRB3_XANEU - Experimental evidence at protein level: Swiss-Prot protein existence level 1. Avirulence protein. Acts as a transcription factor in C.annuum plants. In susceptible plants lacking the Bs3 resistance gene induces expression of a number of genes, including genes homologous to a family of auxin-induced genes, alpha-expansin genes, pectate lyase, anthocyanidin glucoside rhamnosyl transferase and at least one transcription factor, UPA20. Their expression leads to plant hypertrophy in mesophyll cells, probably mainly mediated by UPA20 (PubMed:17962565). In resistant plants induces the h
   2886..3092    +  CDS            avrBs3 (fragment): AVRB3_XANEU - Experimental evidence at protein level: Swiss-Prot protein existence level 1. Avirulence protein. Acts as a transcription factor in C.annuum plants. In susceptible plants lacking the Bs3 resistance gene induces expression of a number of genes, including genes homologous to a family of auxin-induced genes, alpha-expansin genes, pectate lyase, anthocyanidin glucoside rhamnosyl transferase and at least one transcription factor, UPA20. Their expression leads to plant hypertrophy in mesophyll cells, probably mainly mediated by UPA20 (PubMed:17962565). In resistant plants induces the h
   3081..3668    +  CDS            fokIR (fragment): T2F1_PLAOK - Also known as rfoKI. Experimental evidence at protein level: Swiss-Prot protein existence level 1. Recognizes the double-stranded sequence 5'-GGATG-3'/3'-CATCC- 5' and cleaves respectively 14 bases after G-1 and 13 bases before C-1. From Planomicrobium okeanokoites (Planococcus okeanokoites) (Flavobacterium okeanokoites).
   3707..3725    -  promoter       SP6 promoter: promoter for bacteriophage SP6 RNA polymerase
   3751..3975    +  polyA_signal   bGH poly(A) signal: bovine growth hormone polyadenylation signal
   3979..4000    +  promoter       SV40 promoter (fragment): SV40 enhancer and early promoter
   4021..4449    +  rep_origin     f1 ori (sequence partly withheld): f1 bacteriophage origin of replication; arrow indicates direction of (+) strand synthesis
   4463..4792    +  promoter       SV40 promoter: SV40 enhancer and early promoter
   4805..4963    +  CDS            ble (fragment): BLE_KLEPN - Experimental evidence at protein level: Swiss-Prot protein existence level 1. Binding protein with a strong affinity to the bleomycin family of antibiotics. Binds to CL990; an antimitotic-antibiotic compound. From Klebsiella pneumoniae.
   4958..5079    +  polyA_signal   SV40 poly(A) signal: SV40 polyadenylation signal
   5152..5168    -  protein_bind   lac operator: The lac repressor binds to the lac operator to inhibit transcription in E. coli. This inhibition can be relieved by adding lactose or isopropyl-β-D-thiogalactopyranoside (IPTG). lac repressor encoded by lacI
   5176..5206    -  promoter       lac promoter: promoter for the E. coli lac operon
   5221..5242    -  protein_bind   CAP binding site: CAP binding activates transcription in the presence of cAMP. E. coli catabolite activator protein
   5255..5347    -  CDS            lacI (fragment): lac repressor; lacI; The lac repressor binds to the lac operator to inhibit transcription in E. coli. This inhibition can be relieved by adding lactose or isopropyl-β-D-thiogalactopyranoside (IPTG).
   5530..6118    -  rep_origin     ori: high-copy-number ColE1/pMB1/pBR322/pUC origin of replication
   6289..7149    -  CDS            AmpR: β-lactamase; bla; confers resistance to ampicillin, carbenicillin, and related antibiotics
   7150..7254    -  promoter       AmpR promoter: bla
   7313..7365    -  misc_feature   bom (fragment): basis of mobility region from pBR322
