[The description below was written by a language model from this plasmid's Addgene catalogue record and pLannotate feature annotations shown in this document.]
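Description:
pCMV-AAVS1-TALEN-R is a pcDNA-based mammalian expression plasmid of about 7.5 kb that encodes the right-hand member of a TALEN pair directed at the AAVS1 locus. It is propagated in E. coli through a high-copy ColE1/pUC-type origin with ampicillin selection from the β-lactamase gene, and it also carries an f1 phage origin. Downstream of the expression cassette sits an SV40 early promoter followed by only a short fragment annotated as a bleomycin-family resistance gene and an SV40 poly(A) signal, so the feature tables do not show an intact mammalian selection marker. This suggests the plasmid is meant mainly for transient delivery, although the record does not say so.

The roughly 3 kb synthetic insert is driven by the CMV immediate early enhancer and promoter and terminated by the bovine growth hormone polyadenylation signal. T7 and SP6 phage promoters flank the insert. The open reading frame begins with a region matching part of a FLAG epitope, followed by N-terminal and C-terminal segments derived from the Xanthomonas TAL effector AvrBs3. The unannotated stretch between these two segments presumably holds the custom repeat array that specifies the DNA target, but the record does not give the repeat composition or target site. The C-terminus is fused to the FokI nuclease cleavage domain, which the catalogue describes as an obligate heterodimer variant. Such a variant cuts only when paired with the complementary FokI domain on the partner left TALEN, which limits cleavage by homodimers at off-target sites. Co-expressing the pair would introduce a double-strand break at AAVS1, a locus commonly used as a safe harbour for targeted transgene insertion. The depositor and repository sequence records carry the same features and differ only in numbering origin and by a single nucleotide in length.
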