Addgene plasmid #159300: pCMV-AAVS1-TALEN-R
Purpose: TALEN (right) targeting the AAVS1 locus with obligate heterodimer FokI
Depositing lab: Kosuke Yusa. Depositing organization: Wellcome Sanger Institute.
Backbone
  Vector backbone: pcDNA
  Backbone size w/o insert (bp): 4514
  Total vector size (bp): 7520
  Vector type: Mammalian Expression, TALEN
Growth in bacteria
  Bacterial resistance: Ampicillin, 100 μg/mL
  Growth temperature: 37°C
  Growth strain: NEB Stable
  Copy number: High Copy
Gene/Insert
  Gene/Insert name: TALEN targeting the AAVS1
  Species: Synthetic
  Insert size (bp): 3006
  Promoter: CMV promoter
  Cloning method: Unknown
  Sequencing primers: 5′ cggttttggcagtacatcaa
Terms and licenses: Academic/Nonprofit Terms; Industry Terms: Not Available to Industry
How to cite: pCMV-AAVS1-TALEN-R was a gift from Kosuke Yusa (Addgene plasmid # 159300 ; http://n2t.net/addgene:159300 ; RRID:Addgene_159300)
